>Addgene plasmid #121093 | ELK1 pcDNA3.1/HisC | addgene full sequence | sequence record 234632 | Addgene NGS Result
CAAAATTTAAGCTACAACAAGGCAAGGCTTGACCGACAATTGCATGAAGAATCTGCTTAGGGTTAGGCGT
TTTGCGCTGCTTCGCGATGTACGGGCCAGATATACGCGTTGACATTGATTATTGACTAGTTATTAATAGT
AATCAATTACGGGGTCATTAGTTCATAGCCCATATATGGAGTTCCGCGTTACATAACTTACGGTAAATGG
CCCGCCTGGCTGACCGCCCAACGACCCCCGCCCATTGACGTCAATAATGACGTATGTTCCCATAGTAACG
CCAATAGGGACTTTCCATTGACGTCAATGGGTGGAGTATTTACGGTAAACTGCCCACTTGGCAGTACATC
AAGTGTATCATATGCCAAGTACGCCCCCTATTGACGTCAATGACGGTAAATGGCCCGCCTGGCATTATGC
CCAGTACATGACCTTATGGGACTTTCCTACTTGGCAGTACATCTACGTATTAGTCATCGCTATTACCATG
GTGATGCGGTTTTGGCAGTACATCAATGGGCGTGGATAGCGGTTTGACTCACGGGGATTTCCAAGTCTCC
ACCCCATTGACGTCAATGGGAGTTTGTTTTGGCACCAAAATCAACGGGACTTTCCAAAATGTCGTAACAA
CTCCGCCCCATTGACGCAAATGGGCGGTAGGCGTGTACGGTGGGAGGTCTATATAAGCAGAGCTCTCTGG
CTAACTAGAGAACCCACTGCTTACTGGCTTATCGAAATTAATACGACTCACTATAGGGAGACCCAAGCTG
GCTAGCGTTTAAACTTAAGCTTACCATGGGGGGTTCTCATCATCATCATCATCATGGTATGGCTAGCATG
ACTGGTGGACAGCAAATGGGTCGGGATCTGTACGACGATGACGATAAGGTACCCATGGACCCATCTGTGA
CGCTGTGGCAGTTTCTGCTGCAGCTTCTGAGAGAACAAGGTAATGGCCACATCATCTCCTGGACCTCACG
GGATGGTGGTGAGTTCAAGTTGGTGGATGCAGAGGAGGTGGCCCGGCTATGGGGACTGCGCAAGAACAAG
ACCAACATGAATTACGACAAGCTTAGCCGGGCCTTGCGGTACTACTATGATAAGAATATCATCCGCAAGG
TGAGCGGCCAGAAGTTTGTCTACAAGTTTGTGTCCTACCCAGAGGTTGCAGGGTGCTCCACTGAAGACTG
CCCACCCCAGCCTGAGGTGTCTGTAACCTCGGCCATAGCCATGGCCCCTGCTACTGTCCATGCAGGCCCA
GGGGACACTGCCACTGGAAAGCCAGGAACACCAAAGGGTGCAGGAATGACAGGCCAAGGTGGCTTAGCAC
GAAGCAGCCGGAATGAATACATGCGCTCGGGCCTCTATTCTACCTTCACAATACAATCCCTGCAGCCACA
GCCACAGCCACCCATTCCTCCTCGGCCTGCCTCAGTGCTTCCCAACACTACCCCTGCAGGAGTACCAGCA
CCCGCCTCAGGGAGCAGGAGCACCAGTCCAAACCCCTTAGAAGCCTGTTTGGAAGCAGAAGAGGCTGGTC
TGCCCCTGCAGGTTATCCTAACCCCACCAGAGGCCCCAAACCAGAAATCCGAAGAGTTGAGTCTGGACCC
AAGTTTTGGCCATCCACAGCCCCCAGAAGTCAAAGTGGAGGGGCCTAAGGAAGAATTGGAAGCTGCAAGG
GCTGGAGGCTTCAGTTCAGAAGCTGTCAAAGCTGAACCAGAAGTCTCAGCCTCAGAAGGCCTGCTGGCTC
GGCTCCCAGCCATCCTAACAGAGAACACAGCCCAGGTGTGTGGCCTCTCCACTTCCACCACTGAGATCAC
CCAACCGCAGAAGGGCCGAAAGCCTCGGGACCTGGAACTTCCACTTAGCCCAAGCCTGCTGGGTGGCCAG
GGACCTGAACGGACTCCAGGATCAGGAACAAGCTCTGGTCTTCAGGCACCGGGGCCAGCGCTAACGCCAT
CCCTGCTCCCCACACATACCTTGACCCCGGTGCTGCTGACACCCAGCTCGCTGCCCCCTAGCATCCATTT
CTGGAGCACTCTGAGTCCAATTGCACCCCGTAGTCCAGCCAAGCTCTCCTTCCAGTTTCCGTCCAGTGGC
AGCGCACAGGTGCACATCCCTTCCATCAGTGTGGATGGCCTCTCGACCCCCGTGGTGCTCTCCCCAGGGC
CCCAGAAGCCATGAGGATCCAGTGTGGTGGAATTCTGCAGATATCCAGCACAGTGGCGGCCGCTCGAGTC
TAGAGGGCCCGTTTAAACCCGCTGATCAGCCTCGACTGTGCCTTCTAGTTGCCAGCCATCTGTTGTTTGC
CCCTCCCCCGTGCCTTCCTTGACCCTGGAAGGTGCCACTCCCACTGTCCTTTCCTAATAAAATGAGGAAA
TTGCATCGCATTGTCTGAGTAGGTGTCATTCTATTCTGGGGGGTGGGGTGGGGCAGGACAGCAAGGGGGA
GGATTGGGAAGACAATAGCAGGCATGCTGGGGATGCGGTGGGCTCTATGGCTTCTGAGGCGGAAAGAACC
AGCTGGGGCTCTAGGGGGTATCCCC
[124 nt withheld, positions 2546-2669]
C
[91 nt withheld, positions 2671-2761]
A
[49 nt withheld, positions 2763-2811]
CCTTTGACGTTGGAGTCCACGTTCTTT
[37 nt withheld, positions 2839-2875]
ACCCTATCTCGGTCTATTCTTTTGATTTATAAGGGATTTTGCCGATTTCGGCCTATTGGTTAAAAAATGA
GCTGATTTAACAAAAATTTAACGCGAATTAATTCTGTGGAATGTGTGTCAGTTAGGGTGTGGAAAGTCCC
CAGGCTCCCCAGCAGGCAGAAGTATGCAAAGCATGCATCTCAATTAGTCAGCAACCAGGTGTGGAAAGTC
CCCAGGCTCCCCAGCAGGCAGAAGTATGCAAAGCATGCATCTCAATTAGTCAGCAACCATAGTCCCGCCC
CTAACTCCGCCCATCCCGCCCCTAACTCCGCCCAGTTCCGCCCATTCTCCGCCCCATGGCTGACTAATTT
TTTTTATTTATGCAGAGGCCGAGGCCGCCTCTGCCTCTGAGCTATTCCAGAAGTAGTGAGGAGGCTTTTT
TGGAGGCCTAGGCTTTTGCAAAAAGCTCCCGGGAGCTTGTATATCCATTTTCGGATCTGATCAAGAGACA
GGATGAGGATCGTTTCGCATGATTGAACAAGATGGATTGCACGCAGGTTCTCCGGCCGCTTGGGTGGAGA
GGCTATTCGGCTATGACTGGGCACAACAGACAATCGGCTGCTCTGATGCCGCCGTGTTCCGGCTGTCAGC
GCAGGGGCGCCCGGTTCTTTTTGTCAAGACCGACCTGTCCGGTGCCCTGAATGAACTGCAGGACGAGGCA
GCGCGGCTATCGTGGCTGGCCACGACGGGCGTTCCTTGCGCAGCTGTGCTCGACGTTGTCACTGAAGCGG
GAAGGGACTGGCTGCTATTGGGCGAAGTGCCGGGGCAGGATCTCCTGTCATCTCACCTTGCTCCTGCCGA
GAAAGTATCCATCATGGCTGATGCAATGCGGCGGCTGCATACGCTTGATCCGGCTACCTGCCCATTCGAC
CACCAAGCGAAACATCGCATCGAGCGAGCACGTACTCGGATGGAAGCCGGTCTTGTCGATCAGGATGATC
TGGACGAAGAGCATCAGGGGCTCGCGCCAGCCGAACTGTTCGCCAGGCTCAAGGCGCGCATGCCCGACGG
CGAGGATCTCGTCGTGACCCATGGCGATGCCTGCTTGCCGAATATCATGGTGGAAAATGGCCGCTTTTCT
GGATTCATCGACTGTGGCCGGCTGGGTGTGGCGGACCGCTATCAGGACATAGCGTTGGCTACCCGTGATA
TTGCTGAAGAGCTTGGCGGCGAATGGGCTGACCGCTTCCTCGTGCTTTACGGTATCGCCGCTCCCGATTC
GCAGCGCATCGCCTTCTATCGCCTTCTTGACGAGTTCTTCTGAGCGGGACTCTGGGGTTCGAAATGACCG
ACCAAGCGACGCCCAACCTGCCATCACGAGATTTCGATTCCACCGCCGCCTTCTATGAAAGGTTGGGCTT
CGGAATCGTTTTCCGGGACGCCGGCTGGATGATCCTCCAGCGCGGGGATCTCATGCTGGAGTTCTTCGCC
CACCCCAACTTGTTTATTGCAGCTTATAATGGTTACAAATAAAGCAATAGCATCACAAATTTCACAAATA
AAGCATTTTTTTCACTGCATTCTAGTTGTGGTTTGTCCAAACTCATCAATGTATCTTATCATGTCTGTAT
ACCGTCGACCTCTAGCTAGAGCTTGGCGTAATCATGGTCATAGCTGTTTCCTGTGTGAAATTGTTATCCG
CTCACAATTCCACACAACATACGAGCCGGAAGCATAAAGTGTAAAGCCTGGGGTGCCTAATGAGTGAGCT
AACTCACATTAATTGCGTTGCGCTCACTGCCCGCTTTCCAGTCGGGAAACCTGTCGTGCCAGCTGCATTA
ATGAATCGGCCAACGCGCGGGGAGAGGCGGTTTGCGTATTGGGCGCTCTTCCGCTTCCTCGCTCACTGAC
TCGCTGCGCTCGGTCGTTCGGCTGCGGCGAGCGGTATCAGCTCACTCAAAGGCGGTAATACGGTTATCCA
CAGAATCAGGGGATAACGCAGGAAAGAACATGTGAGCAAAAGGCCAGCAAAAGGCCAGGAACCGTAAAAA
GGCCGCGTTGCTGGCGTTTTTCCATAGGCTCCGCCCCCCTGACGAGCATCACAAAAATCGACGCTCAAGT
CAGAGGTGGCGAAACCCGACAGGACTATAAAGATACCAGGCGTTTCCCCCTGGAAGCTCCCTCGTGCGCT
CTCCTGTTCCGACCCTGCCGCTTACCGGATACCTGTCCGCCTTTCTCCCTTCGGGAAGCGTGGCGCTTTC
TCATAGCTCACGCTGTAGGTATCTCAGTTCGGTGTAGGTCGTTCGCTCCAAGCTGGGCTGTGTGCACGAA
CCCCCCGTTCAGCCCGACCGCTGCGCCTTATCCGGTAACTATCGTCTTGAGTCCAACCCGGTAAGACACG
ACTTATCGCCACTGGCAGCAGCCACTGGTAACAGGATTAGCAGAGCGAGGTATGTAGGCGGTGCTACAGA
GTTCTTGAAGTGGTGGCCTAACTACGGCTACACTAGAAGAACAGTATTTGGTATCTGCGCTCTGCTGAAG
CCAGTTACCTTCGGAAAAAGAGTTGGTAGCTCTTGATCCGGCAAACAAACCACCGCTGGTAGCGGTGGTT
TTTTTGTTTGCAAGCAGCAGATTACGCGCAGAAAAAAAGGATCTCAAGAAGATCCTTTGATCTTTTCTAC
GGGGTCTGACGCTCAGTGGAACGAAAACTCACGTTAAGGGATTTTGGTCATGAGATTATCAAAAAGGATC
TTCACCTAGATCCTTTTAAATTAAAAATGAAGTTTTAAATCAATCTAAAGTATATATGAGTAAACTTGGT
CTGACAGTTACCAATGCTTAATCAGTGAGGCACCTATCTCAGCGATCTGTCTATTTCGTTCATCCATAGT
TGCCTGACTCCCCGTCGTGTAGATAACTACGATACGGGAGGGCTTACCATCTGGCCCCAGTGCTGCAATG
ATACCGCGAGACCCACGCTCACCGGCTCCAGATTTATCAGCAATAAACCAGCCAGCCGGAAGGGCCGAGC
GCAGAAGTGGTCCTGCAACTTTATCCGCCTCCATCCAGTCTATTAATTGTTGCCGGGAAGCTAGAGTAAG
TAGTTCGCCAGTTAATAGTTTGCGCAACGTTGTTGCCATTGCTACAGGCATCGTGGTGTCACGCTCGTCG
TTTGGTATGGCTTCATTCAGCTCCGGTTCCCAACGATCAAGGCGAGTTACATGATCCCCCATGTTGTGCA
AAAAAGCGGTTAGCTCCTTCGGTCCTCCGATCGTTGTCAGAAGTAAGTTGGCCGCAGTGTTATCACTCAT
GGTTATGGCAGCACTGCATAATTCTCTTACTGTCATGCCATCCGTAAGATGCTTTTCTGTGACTGGTGAG
TACTCAACCAAGTCATTCTGAGAATAGTGTATGCGGCGACCGAGTTGCTCTTGCCCGGCGTCAATACGGG
ATAATACCGCGCCACATAGCAGAACTTTAAAAGTGCTCATCATTGGAAAACGTTCTTCGGGGCGAAAACT
CTCAAGGATCTTACCGCTGTTGAGATCCAGTTCGATGTAACCCACTCGTGCACCCAACTGATCTTCAGCA
TCTTTTACTTTCACCAGCGTTTCTGGGTGAGCAAAAACAGGAAGGCAAAATGCCGCAAAAAAGGGAATAA
GGGCGACACGGAAATGTTGAATACTCATACTCTTCCTTTTTCAATATTATTGAAGCATTTATCAGGGTTA
TTGTCTCATGAGCGGATACATATTTGAATGTATTTAGAAAAATAAACAAATAGGGGTTCCGCGCACATTT
CCCCGAAAAGTGCCACCTGACGTCGACGGATCGGGAGATCTCCCGATCCCCTATGGTGCACTCTCAGTAC
AATCTGCTCTGATGCCGCATAGTTAAGCCAGTATCTGCTCCCTGCTTGTGTGTTGGAGGTCGCTGAGTAG
TGCGCGAG
Features (pLannotate 1.2.2; 23 found; start..end, strand, type, name):
    111..490     +  enhancer       CMV enhancer: human cytomegalovirus immediate early enhancer
    491..694     +  promoter       CMV promoter: human cytomegalovirus (CMV) immediate early promoter
    690..723     +  LTR            5' LTR (truncated) (fragment): truncated 5' long terminal repeat (LTR) from HIV-1
    739..757     +  promoter       T7 promoter: promoter for bacteriophage T7 RNA polymerase
    808..828     +  CDS            capTEV™ (fragment): composite tag for in vivo biotinylation, TEV protease cleavage, and 6xHis tagging
    829..861     +  CDS            T7 tag (gene 10 leader): leader peptide from bacteriophage T7 gene 10 promotes efficient translation in E. coli
    865..888     +  CDS            Xpress™ tag: Xpress™ epitope tag, including an enterokinase recognition and cleavage site
    895..2181    +  CDS            Elk1: ELK1_MOUSE - Experimental evidence at protein level: Swiss-Prot protein existence level 1. Transcription factor that binds to purine-rich DNA sequences. Forms a ternary complex with SRF and the ETS and SRF motifs of the serum response element (SRE) on the promoter region of immediate early genes such as FOS and IER2 (By similarity). Induces target gene transcription upon JNK-signaling pathway stimulation (By similarity). From Mus musculus (Mouse).
   2276..2500    +  polyA_signal   bGH poly(A) signal: bovine growth hormone polyadenylation signal
   2504..2525    +  promoter       SV40 promoter (fragment): SV40 enhancer and early promoter
   2546..2974    +  rep_origin     f1 ori (sequence partly withheld): f1 bacteriophage origin of replication; arrow indicates direction of (+) strand synthesis
   2988..3317    +  promoter       SV40 promoter: SV40 enhancer and early promoter
   3384..4175    +  CDS            neo: KKA2_KLEPN - Also known as kan, nptII. Experimental evidence at protein level: Swiss-Prot protein existence level 1. Resistance to kanamycin, neomycin, paromomycin, ribostamycin, butirosin and gentamicin B. From Klebsiella pneumoniae.
   4199..4357    +  CDS            ble (fragment): BLE_KLEPN - Experimental evidence at protein level: Swiss-Prot protein existence level 1. Binding protein with a strong affinity to the bleomycin family of antibiotics. Binds to CL990; an antimitotic-antibiotic compound. From Klebsiella pneumoniae.
   4352..4473    +  polyA_signal   SV40 poly(A) signal: SV40 polyadenylation signal
   4546..4562    -  protein_bind   lac operator: The lac repressor binds to the lac operator to inhibit transcription in E. coli. This inhibition can be relieved by adding lactose or isopropyl-β-D-thiogalactopyranoside (IPTG). lac repressor encoded by lacI
   4570..4600    -  promoter       lac promoter: promoter for the E. coli lac operon
   4615..4636    -  protein_bind   CAP binding site: CAP binding activates transcription in the presence of cAMP. E. coli catabolite activator protein
   4649..4741    -  CDS            lacI (fragment): lac repressor; lacI; The lac repressor binds to the lac operator to inhibit transcription in E. coli. This inhibition can be relieved by adding lactose or isopropyl-β-D-thiogalactopyranoside (IPTG).
   4924..5512    -  rep_origin     ori: high-copy-number ColE1/pMB1/pBR322/pUC origin of replication
   5683..6543    -  CDS            AmpR: β-lactamase; bla; confers resistance to ampicillin, carbenicillin, and related antibiotics
   6544..6648    -  promoter       AmpR promoter: bla
   6707..6759    -  misc_feature   bom (fragment): basis of mobility region from pBR322
