[The description below was written by a language model from this plasmid's Addgene catalogue record and pLannotate feature annotations shown in this document.]
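Description:
ELK1 pcDNA3.1/HisC is a mammalian expression plasmid of about 6.8 kb, built on the pcDNA3.1 HisC backbone, for producing full-length mouse ELK1 in cultured mammalian cells. It is propagated in E. coli through a high-copy ColE1/pUC-type origin and selected with ampicillin via the β-lactamase gene. An f1 origin is also present, which would allow single-stranded DNA production. For selection in mammalian cells, an SV40 enhancer/early promoter drives a neomycin phosphotransferase gene followed by an SV40 polyadenylation signal, the usual arrangement for G418 selection of stable transfectants.

The expression cassette uses the human cytomegalovirus immediate early enhancer and promoter, with a bovine growth hormone polyadenylation signal downstream of the insert. A T7 promoter between the CMV promoter and the coding region can support in vitro transcription. The open reading frame begins with the backbone-encoded N-terminal leader, recorded as a 6xHis-Omni-Xpress tag. In the annotation it appears as a short His-tag-containing fragment, the T7 gene 10 leader and the Xpress epitope, which includes an enterokinase cleavage site. This leader is followed by the roughly 1.29 kb Elk1 coding sequence, so the protein can be detected with tag-directed antibodies or purified by metal affinity. The restriction sites used for cloning are not recorded. A few short annotated fragments (HIV-1 LTR, ble, lacI, bom) appear to be partial sequence matches in the backbone rather than functional elements.

ELK1 is an ETS-family transcription factor that forms a ternary complex with SRF at serum response elements. The associated publication concerns the differing sensitivity of smooth muscle-specific genes to inhibition by Elk-1, which is consistent with using the plasmid to overexpress tagged ELK1 in transfection studies of gene regulation.
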