Addgene plasmid #121093: ELK1 pcDNA3.1/HisC
Purpose: Expression of full length ELK1 in mammalian cells
Depositing lab: Paul Herring. Depositing organization: Indiana University School of Medicine, Indianapolis. Publication: Smooth muscle-specific genes are differentially sensitive to inhibition by Elk-1. Zhou J, Hu G, Herring BP. Mol Cell Biol. 2005 Nov . 25(22):9874-85. 10.1128/MCB.25.22.9874-9885.2005 PubMed 16260603.
Backbone
  Vector backbone: pcDNA3.1 HisC
  Vector type: Mammalian Expression
Growth in bacteria
  Bacterial resistance: Ampicillin, 100 μg/mL
  Growth temperature: 37°C
  Growth strain: DH5alpha
  Copy number: High Copy
Gene/Insert
  Gene/Insert name: ELK1
  Species: M. musculus (mouse)
  Insert size (bp): 1290
  Entrez Gene: Elk1 (a.k.a. Elk-1)
  Tag / fusion protein: 6XHis-Omni-xpress (N terminal on backbone)
  Cloning method: Restriction Enzyme; 5′ cloning site Unknown (unknown if destroyed); 3′ cloning site Unknown (unknown if destroyed)
Terms and licenses: Academic/Nonprofit Terms; Industry Terms: Not Available to Industry
Depositor comments: see attached PDF of map
How to cite: ELK1 pcDNA3.1/HisC was a gift from Paul Herring (Addgene plasmid # 121093 ; http://n2t.net/addgene:121093 ; RRID:Addgene_121093)
